Addgene plasmid #136445: pcDNA3-HCMVgH-8his (TB40/E)
Purpose: Mammalian expression plasmid for HCMV glycoprotein H (TB40/E strain) extracellular domain with 8his purification tag
Depositing lab: Erik Procko. Depositing organization: University of Illinois at Urbana-Champaign. Publication: Engineered receptors for human cytomegalovirus that are orthogonal to normal human biology. Park J, Gill KS, Aghajani AA, Heredia JD, Choi H, Oberstein A, Procko E. PLoS Pathog. 2020 Jun 19;16(6):e1008647. doi: 10.1371/journal.ppat.1008647. eCollection 2020 Jun. PubMed 32559251.
Backbone
  Vector backbone: pcDNA3.1(+)
  Backbone manufacturer: Invitrogen
  Backbone size w/o insert (bp): 5332
  Total vector size (bp): 7546
  Vector type: Mammalian Expression
  Selectable markers: Neomycin (select with G418)
Growth in bacteria
  Bacterial resistance: Ampicillin, 100 μg/mL
  Growth temperature: 37°C
  Growth strain: DH5alpha
  Copy number: High Copy
Gene/Insert
  Gene/Insert name: glycoprotein H (alt names: gH; UL75)
  Species: Human betaherpesvirus 5
  Insert size (bp): 2211
  Mutation: Extracellular domain (a.a. 1-717). Codon-optimized for human cell expression.
  GenBank ID: ABV71597.1
  Entrez Gene: UL75 (a.k.a. HHV5wtgp069)
  Promoter: CMV
  Tag / fusion protein: Short GGSG linker and 8his tag (C terminal on insert)
  Cloning method: Restriction Enzyme; 5′ cloning site NheI (not destroyed); 3′ cloning site XhoI (not destroyed)
  Sequencing primers: 5′ CMV-fwd; 3′ BGH-rev
Terms and licenses: Academic/Nonprofit Terms; Industry Terms: Not Available to Industry
How to cite: pcDNA3-HCMVgH-8his (TB40/E) was a gift from Erik Procko (Addgene plasmid # 136445 ; http://n2t.net/addgene:136445 ; RRID:Addgene_136445)
