[The description below was written by a language model from this plasmid's Addgene catalogue record and pLannotate feature annotations shown in this document.]
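Description:
pcDNA3-HCMVgH-8his (TB40/E) is a mammalian expression plasmid built on the Invitrogen pcDNA3.1(+) backbone, about 7.5 kb in total. It carries a soluble form of human cytomegalovirus glycoprotein H (gH, UL75) from the TB40/E strain. It is propagated in E. coli as a high-copy plasmid through a ColE1/pUC-type origin with ampicillin selection from the β-lactamase gene, and it also contains an f1 phage origin. For mammalian cells, an SV40 early promoter drives a neomycin phosphotransferase gene followed by the SV40 polyadenylation signal, allowing G418 selection of stable transfectants.

The insert, cloned between NheI and XhoI, encodes the gH extracellular domain (residues 1–717), codon-optimized for human cells. It is fused at its C terminus through a short GGSG linker to an eight-histidine tag, which the automated annotation picks up as a partial 10xHis match. Transcription is driven by the CMV immediate-early enhancer and promoter and terminated by the bovine growth hormone polyadenylation signal; a T7 promoter sits just upstream of the coding sequence. Removing the regions beyond residue 717 should allow the ectodomain to be secreted and recovered by metal-affinity purification through the His tag.

In the virus, gH pairs with gL in complexes that take part in receptor engagement and membrane fusion during entry, and the associated publication concerns engineered HCMV receptors. The stated purpose, however, is limited to expression of the tagged ectodomain. The two sequence records (sequencing result and depositor sequence) differ by three bases and in their start coordinates but show the same feature set. Short hits to an HIV-1 LTR, ble and lacI are probably fragmentary annotation matches within backbone sequence rather than functional elements.
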