Features (pLannotate 1.2.2; 21 found; start..end, strand, type, name):
     13..2163    +  CDS            gH: GH_HCMVA - Also known as UL75. Experimental evidence at protein level: Swiss-Prot protein existence level 1. The heterodimer glycoprotein H-glycoprotein L is required for the fusion of viral and plasma membranes leading to virus entry into the host cell. Following initial binding to host receptor, membrane fusion is mediated by the fusion machinery composed of gB and the heterodimer gH/gL. May also be involved in the fusion between the virion envelope and the outer nuclear membrane during virion morphogenesis (By similarity). In human cytomegalovirus, forms two distincts complexes to mediate v
   2175..2195    +  CDS            10xHis (fragment): 10xHis affinity tag
   2249..2473    +  polyA_signal   bGH poly(A) signal: bovine growth hormone polyadenylation signal
   2477..2498    +  promoter       SV40 promoter (fragment): SV40 enhancer and early promoter
   2519..2947    +  rep_origin     f1 ori (sequence partly withheld): f1 bacteriophage origin of replication; arrow indicates direction of (+) strand synthesis
   2961..3290    +  promoter       SV40 promoter: SV40 enhancer and early promoter
   3357..4148    +  CDS            neo: KKA2_KLEPN - Also known as kan, nptII. Experimental evidence at protein level: Swiss-Prot protein existence level 1. Resistance to kanamycin, neomycin, paromomycin, ribostamycin, butirosin and gentamicin B. From Klebsiella pneumoniae.
   4172..4330    +  CDS            ble (fragment): BLE_KLEPN - Experimental evidence at protein level: Swiss-Prot protein existence level 1. Binding protein with a strong affinity to the bleomycin family of antibiotics. Binds to CL990; an antimitotic-antibiotic compound. From Klebsiella pneumoniae.
   4325..4446    +  polyA_signal   SV40 poly(A) signal: SV40 polyadenylation signal
   4519..4535    -  protein_bind   lac operator: The lac repressor binds to the lac operator to inhibit transcription in E. coli. This inhibition can be relieved by adding lactose or isopropyl-β-D-thiogalactopyranoside (IPTG). lac repressor encoded by lacI
   4543..4573    -  promoter       lac promoter: promoter for the E. coli lac operon
   4588..4609    -  protein_bind   CAP binding site: CAP binding activates transcription in the presence of cAMP. E. coli catabolite activator protein
   4622..4714    -  CDS            lacI (fragment): lac repressor; lacI; The lac repressor binds to the lac operator to inhibit transcription in E. coli. This inhibition can be relieved by adding lactose or isopropyl-β-D-thiogalactopyranoside (IPTG).
   4897..5482    -  rep_origin     ori: high-copy-number ColE1/pMB1/pBR322/pUC origin of replication
   5653..6513    -  CDS            AmpR: β-lactamase; bla; confers resistance to ampicillin, carbenicillin, and related antibiotics
   6514..6618    -  promoter       AmpR promoter: bla
   6677..6729    -  misc_feature   bom (fragment): basis of mobility region from pBR322
   6884..7263    +  enhancer       CMV enhancer: human cytomegalovirus immediate early enhancer
   7264..7467    +  promoter       CMV promoter: human cytomegalovirus (CMV) immediate early promoter
   7463..7496    +  LTR            5' LTR (truncated) (fragment): truncated 5' long terminal repeat (LTR) from HIV-1
   7512..7530    +  promoter       T7 promoter: promoter for bacteriophage T7 RNA polymerase
>Addgene plasmid #136445 | pcDNA3-HCMVgH-8his (TB40/E) | depositor full sequence | sequence record 263252 | pcDNA3-HCMVgH-8his (TB40/E) sequence 7543 bps
GCTAGCGCCACCATGCGACCAGGGCTTCCGTTTTATTTGACCGTATTTGCTGTTTATCTGCTTTCCCACT
TGCCTAGTCAACGCTATGGGGCCGATGCTGCGTCTGAGGCCCTTGACCCTCACGCATTCCACCTCCTGCT
TAACACATACGGCCGGCCCATTCGCTTTCTCCGAGAGAATACGACCCAATGCACTTACAACTCATCTCTC
CGCAACAGCACAGTAGTCCGCGAGAACGCCATATCTTTCAACTTCTTTCAATCATACAATCAGTACTATG
TTTTCCACATGCCCCGGTGCCTTTTCGCGGGCCCATTGGCTGAACAATTCCTTAATCAAGTAGATCTCAC
GGAGACGCTTGAACGGTATCAACAGCGGCTCAACACGTATGCGTTGGTAAGCAAGGATTTGGCCTCATAT
CGGAGCTTTAGTCAGCAGTTGAAGGCGCAGGACAGCCTCGGGCAACAGCCAACAACGGTCCCCCCGCCGA
TCGACCTCAGCATTCCTCACGTTTGGATGCCCCCTCAAACTACTCCTCATGATTGGAAAGGTTCCCATAC
CACATCCGGCCTGCACAGGCCTCATTTTAACCAAACATGTATCCTGTTTGATGGACATGACCTCCTGTTC
TCAACGGTAACGCCATGTCTCCATCAAGGTTTCTATCTGATGGATGAGCTCAGGTACGTAAAGATAACCT
TGACGGAAGATTTTTTCGTTGTGACTGTGTCCATCGACGACGATACGCCAATGCTCCTGATTTTTGGACA
CCTCCCGAGAGTCCTGTTTAAGGCGCCCTATCAGCGAGACAACTTCATTCTGCGCCAAACTGAAAAGCAT
GAATTGCTCGTACTTGTGAAAAAAACGCAACTCAACCGACACAGCTACTTGAAGGATAGCGATTTTTTGG
ATGCTGCATTGGATTTTAATTATCTGGACCTCTCCGCATTGCTGAGGAATTCTTTCCATAGGTATGCGGT
TGACGTGTTGAAGTCTGGACGATGTCAGATGTTGGACAGAAGGACGGTTGAGATGGCTTTCGCATACGCT
CTCGCTCTTTTTGCAGCAGCTAGACAGGAAGAGGCCGGTACAGAAATTAGTATCCCTAGAGCACTGGATA
GGCAGGCAGCTCTCTTGCAGATTCAAGAGTTTATGATAACTTGTCTCTCTCAAACGCCTCCACGAACCAC
GCTCCTCCTCTACCCGACAGCGGTAGACTTGGCTAAGCGAGCTCTGTGGACGCCCGACCAAATCACAGAC
ATAACAAGCCTTGTTCGCTTGGTGTACATCCTTAGTAAGCAGAATCAACAACATCTTATACCCCAGTGGG
CTCTGCGCCAGATTGCAGATTTCGCGCTGCAGTTGCACAAAACACACCTGGCATCTTTCCTGAGCGCTTT
TGCTCGACAGGAGCTCTACCTCATGGGGAGCTTGGTACATTCCATGTTGGTTCATACGACGGAACGGCGA
GAAATTTTCATAGTCGAAACCGGCCTGTGTTCACTTGCAGAGCTCAGCCATTTTACACAGCTGCTGGCAC
ACCCGCACCATGAGTACCTCTCTGACCTTTACACACCCTGTTCTAGCTCTGGAAGACGGGATCACTCCTT
GGAGAGGCTTACCAGGCTCTTCCCGGATGCGACCGTACCGGCAACGGTACCGGCTGCTCTTTCTATCCTC
AGCACAATGCAACCAAGTACTTTGGAGACTTTTCCGGATCTCTTCTGCCTTCCACTCGGAGAGAGTTTTA
GCGCGTTGACAGTATCTGAACACGTGAGCTACGTTGTAACTAACCAATATCTCATCAAAGGCATCAGTTA
TCCTGTTTCCACAACAGTGGTTGGCCAGTCACTCATAATAACTCAAACCGACTCCCAATCAAAATGTGAG
CTCACACGAAACATGCACACGACACATAGCATAACGGCCGCCCTCAATATATCTCTTGAAAACTGCGCTT
TTTGCCAAAGTGCGCTTTTGGAGTATGATGACACGCAGGGAGTAATTAACATCATGTACATGCACGATTC
AGACGATGTCTTGTTCGCGCTGGACCCCTATAACGAGGTTGTGGTGTCAAGCCCGCGAACCCATTACCTC
ATGCTGCTTAAAAACGGTACGGTTTTGGAGGTAACGGACGTCGTGGTAGACGCTACAGATAGCGGCGGAT
CCGGTCACCATCACCACCACCATCATCATTGATAACTCGAGTCTAGAGGGCCCGTTTAAACCCGCTGATC
AGCCTCGACTGTGCCTTCTAGTTGCCAGCCATCTGTTGTTTGCCCCTCCCCCGTGCCTTCCTTGACCCTG
GAAGGTGCCACTCCCACTGTCCTTTCCTAATAAAATGAGGAAATTGCATCGCATTGTCTGAGTAGGTGTC
ATTCTATTCTGGGGGGTGGGGTGGGGCAGGACAGCAAGGGGGAGGATTGGGAAGACAATAGCAGGCATGC
TGGGGATGCGGTGGGCTCTATGGCTTCTGAGGCGGAAAGAACCAGCTGGGGCTCTAGGGGGTATCCCC
[124 nt withheld, positions 2519-2642]
C
[91 nt withheld, positions 2644-2734]
A
[49 nt withheld, positions 2736-2784]
CCTTTGACGTTGGAGTCCACGTTCTTT
[37 nt withheld, positions 2812-2848]
ACCCTATCTCGGTCTATTCTTTTGATTTATAAGGGATTTTGCCGATTTCGGCCTATTGGTTAAAAAATGA
GCTGATTTAACAAAAATTTAACGCGAATTAATTCTGTGGAATGTGTGTCAGTTAGGGTGTGGAAAGTCCC
CAGGCTCCCCAGCAGGCAGAAGTATGCAAAGCATGCATCTCAATTAGTCAGCAACCAGGTGTGGAAAGTC
CCCAGGCTCCCCAGCAGGCAGAAGTATGCAAAGCATGCATCTCAATTAGTCAGCAACCATAGTCCCGCCC
CTAACTCCGCCCATCCCGCCCCTAACTCCGCCCAGTTCCGCCCATTCTCCGCCCCATGGCTGACTAATTT
TTTTTATTTATGCAGAGGCCGAGGCCGCCTCTGCCTCTGAGCTATTCCAGAAGTAGTGAGGAGGCTTTTT
TGGAGGCCTAGGCTTTTGCAAAAAGCTCCCGGGAGCTTGTATATCCATTTTCGGATCTGATCAAGAGACA
GGATGAGGATCGTTTCGCATGATTGAACAAGATGGATTGCACGCAGGTTCTCCGGCCGCTTGGGTGGAGA
GGCTATTCGGCTATGACTGGGCACAACAGACAATCGGCTGCTCTGATGCCGCCGTGTTCCGGCTGTCAGC
GCAGGGGCGCCCGGTTCTTTTTGTCAAGACCGACCTGTCCGGTGCCCTGAATGAACTGCAGGACGAGGCA
GCGCGGCTATCGTGGCTGGCCACGACGGGCGTTCCTTGCGCAGCTGTGCTCGACGTTGTCACTGAAGCGG
GAAGGGACTGGCTGCTATTGGGCGAAGTGCCGGGGCAGGATCTCCTGTCATCTCACCTTGCTCCTGCCGA
GAAAGTATCCATCATGGCTGATGCAATGCGGCGGCTGCATACGCTTGATCCGGCTACCTGCCCATTCGAC
CACCAAGCGAAACATCGCATCGAGCGAGCACGTACTCGGATGGAAGCCGGTCTTGTCGATCAGGATGATC
TGGACGAAGAGCATCAGGGGCTCGCGCCAGCCGAACTGTTCGCCAGGCTCAAGGCGCGCATGCCCGACGG
CGAGGATCTCGTCGTGACCCATGGCGATGCCTGCTTGCCGAATATCATGGTGGAAAATGGCCGCTTTTCT
GGATTCATCGACTGTGGCCGGCTGGGTGTGGCGGACCGCTATCAGGACATAGCGTTGGCTACCCGTGATA
TTGCTGAAGAGCTTGGCGGCGAATGGGCTGACCGCTTCCTCGTGCTTTACGGTATCGCCGCTCCCGATTC
GCAGCGCATCGCCTTCTATCGCCTTCTTGACGAGTTCTTCTGAGCGGGACTCTGGGGTTCGAAATGACCG
ACCAAGCGACGCCCAACCTGCCATCACGAGATTTCGATTCCACCGCCGCCTTCTATGAAAGGTTGGGCTT
CGGAATCGTTTTCCGGGACGCCGGCTGGATGATCCTCCAGCGCGGGGATCTCATGCTGGAGTTCTTCGCC
CACCCCAACTTGTTTATTGCAGCTTATAATGGTTACAAATAAAGCAATAGCATCACAAATTTCACAAATA
AAGCATTTTTTTCACTGCATTCTAGTTGTGGTTTGTCCAAACTCATCAATGTATCTTATCATGTCTGTAT
ACCGTCGACCTCTAGCTAGAGCTTGGCGTAATCATGGTCATAGCTGTTTCCTGTGTGAAATTGTTATCCG
CTCACAATTCCACACAACATACGAGCCGGAAGCATAAAGTGTAAAGCCTGGGGTGCCTAATGAGTGAGCT
AACTCACATTAATTGCGTTGCGCTCACTGCCCGCTTTCCAGTCGGGAAACCTGTCGTGCCAGCTGCATTA
ATGAATCGGCCAACGCGCGGGGAGAGGCGGTTTGCGTATTGGGCGCTCTTCCGCTTCCTCGCTCACTGAC
TCGCTGCGCTCGGTCGTTCGGCTGCGGCGAGCGGTATCAGCTCACTCAAAGGCGGTAATACGGTTATCCA
CAGAATCAGGGGATAACGCAGGAAAGAACATGTGAGCAAAAGGCCAGCAAAAGGCCAGGAACCGTAAAAA
GGCCGCGTTGCTGGCGTTTTTCCATAGGCTCCGCCCCCCTGACGAGCATCACAAAAATCGACGCTCAAGT
CAGAGGTGGCGAAACCCGACAGGACTATAAAGATACCAGGCGTTTCCCCCTGGAAGCTCCCTCGTGCGCT
CTCCTGTTCCGACCCTGCCGCTTACCGGATACCTGTCCGCCTTTCTCCCTTCGGGAAGCGTGGCGCTTTC
TCATAGCTCACGCTGTAGGTATCTCAGTTCGGTGTAGGTCGTTCGCTCCAAGCTGGGCTGTGTGCACGAA
CCCCCCGTTCAGCCCGACCGCTGCGCCTTATCCGGTAACTATCGTCTTGAGTCCAACCCGGTAAGACACG
ACTTATCGCCACTGGCAGCAGCCACTGGTAACAGGATTAGCAGAGCGAGGTATGTAGGCGGTGCTACAGA
GTTCTTGAAGTGGTGGCCTAACTACGGCTACACTAGAAGAACAGTATTTGGTATCTGCGCTCTGCTGAAG
CCAGTTACCTTCGGAAAAAGAGTTGGTAGCTCTTGATCCGGCAAACAAACCACCGCTGGTAGCGGTTTTT
TTGTTTGCAAGCAGCAGATTACGCGCAGAAAAAAAGGATCTCAAGAAGATCCTTTGATCTTTTCTACGGG
GTCTGACGCTCAGTGGAACGAAAACTCACGTTAAGGGATTTTGGTCATGAGATTATCAAAAAGGATCTTC
ACCTAGATCCTTTTAAATTAAAAATGAAGTTTTAAATCAATCTAAAGTATATATGAGTAAACTTGGTCTG
ACAGTTACCAATGCTTAATCAGTGAGGCACCTATCTCAGCGATCTGTCTATTTCGTTCATCCATAGTTGC
CTGACTCCCCGTCGTGTAGATAACTACGATACGGGAGGGCTTACCATCTGGCCCCAGTGCTGCAATGATA
CCGCGAGACCCACGCTCACCGGCTCCAGATTTATCAGCAATAAACCAGCCAGCCGGAAGGGCCGAGCGCA
GAAGTGGTCCTGCAACTTTATCCGCCTCCATCCAGTCTATTAATTGTTGCCGGGAAGCTAGAGTAAGTAG
TTCGCCAGTTAATAGTTTGCGCAACGTTGTTGCCATTGCTACAGGCATCGTGGTGTCACGCTCGTCGTTT
GGTATGGCTTCATTCAGCTCCGGTTCCCAACGATCAAGGCGAGTTACATGATCCCCCATGTTGTGCAAAA
AAGCGGTTAGCTCCTTCGGTCCTCCGATCGTTGTCAGAAGTAAGTTGGCCGCAGTGTTATCACTCATGGT
TATGGCAGCACTGCATAATTCTCTTACTGTCATGCCATCCGTAAGATGCTTTTCTGTGACTGGTGAGTAC
TCAACCAAGTCATTCTGAGAATAGTGTATGCGGCGACCGAGTTGCTCTTGCCCGGCGTCAATACGGGATA
ATACCGCGCCACATAGCAGAACTTTAAAAGTGCTCATCATTGGAAAACGTTCTTCGGGGCGAAAACTCTC
AAGGATCTTACCGCTGTTGAGATCCAGTTCGATGTAACCCACTCGTGCACCCAACTGATCTTCAGCATCT
TTTACTTTCACCAGCGTTTCTGGGTGAGCAAAAACAGGAAGGCAAAATGCCGCAAAAAAGGGAATAAGGG
CGACACGGAAATGTTGAATACTCATACTCTTCCTTTTTCAATATTATTGAAGCATTTATCAGGGTTATTG
TCTCATGAGCGGATACATATTTGAATGTATTTAGAAAAATAAACAAATAGGGGTTCCGCGCACATTTCCC
CGAAAAGTGCCACCTGACGTCGACGGATCGGGAGATCTCCCGATCCCCTATGGTGCACTCTCAGTACAAT
CTGCTCTGATGCCGCATAGTTAAGCCAGTATCTGCTCCCTGCTTGTGTGTTGGAGGTCGCTGAGTAGTGC
GCGAGCAAAATTTAAGCTACAACAAGGCAAGGCTTGACCGACAATTGCATGAAGAATCTGCTTAGGGTTA
GGCGTTTTGCGCTGCTTCGCGATGTACGGGCCAGATATACGCGTTGACATTGATTATTGACTAGTTATTA
ATAGTAATCAATTACGGGGTCATTAGTTCATAGCCCATATATGGAGTTCCGCGTTACATAACTTACGGTA
AATGGCCCGCCTGGCTGACCGCCCAACGACCCCCGCCCATTGACGTCAATAATGACGTATGTTCCCATAG
TAACGCCAATAGGGACTTTCCATTGACGTCAATGGGTGGAGTATTTACGGTAAACTGCCCACTTGGCAGT
ACATCAAGTGTATCATATGCCAAGTACGCCCCCTATTGACGTCAATGACGGTAAATGGCCCGCCTGGCAT
TATGCCCAGTACATGACCTTATGGGACTTTCCTACTTGGCAGTACATCTACGTATTAGTCATCGCTATTA
CCATGGTGATGCGGTTTTGGCAGTACATCAATGGGCGTGGATAGCGGTTTGACTCACGGGGATTTCCAAG
TCTCCACCCCATTGACGTCAATGGGAGTTTGTTTTGGCACCAAAATCAACGGGACTTTCCAAAATGTCGT
AACAACTCCGCCCCATTGACGCAAATGGGCGGTAGGCGTGTACGGTGGGAGGTCTATATAAGCAGAGCTC
TCTGGCTAACTAGAGAACCCACTGCTTACTGGCTTATCGAAATTAATACGACTCACTATAGGGAGACCCA
AGCTG
