Features (pLannotate 1.2.2; 21 found; start..end, strand, type, name):
      1..380     +  enhancer       CMV enhancer: human cytomegalovirus immediate early enhancer
    381..584     +  promoter       CMV promoter: human cytomegalovirus (CMV) immediate early promoter
    580..613     +  LTR            5' LTR (truncated) (fragment): truncated 5' long terminal repeat (LTR) from HIV-1
    629..647     +  promoter       T7 promoter: promoter for bacteriophage T7 RNA polymerase
    673..2823    +  CDS            gH: GH_HCMVA - Also known as UL75. Experimental evidence at protein level: Swiss-Prot protein existence level 1. The heterodimer glycoprotein H-glycoprotein L is required for the fusion of viral and plasma membranes leading to virus entry into the host cell. Following initial binding to host receptor, membrane fusion is mediated by the fusion machinery composed of gB and the heterodimer gH/gL. May also be involved in the fusion between the virion envelope and the outer nuclear membrane during virion morphogenesis (By similarity). In human cytomegalovirus, forms two distincts complexes to mediate v
   2835..2855    +  CDS            10xHis (fragment): 10xHis affinity tag
   2909..3133    +  polyA_signal   bGH poly(A) signal: bovine growth hormone polyadenylation signal
   3137..3158    +  promoter       SV40 promoter (fragment): SV40 enhancer and early promoter
   3179..3607    +  rep_origin     f1 ori (sequence partly withheld): f1 bacteriophage origin of replication; arrow indicates direction of (+) strand synthesis
   3621..3950    +  promoter       SV40 promoter: SV40 enhancer and early promoter
   4017..4808    +  CDS            neo: KKA2_KLEPN - Also known as kan, nptII. Experimental evidence at protein level: Swiss-Prot protein existence level 1. Resistance to kanamycin, neomycin, paromomycin, ribostamycin, butirosin and gentamicin B. From Klebsiella pneumoniae.
   4832..4990    +  CDS            ble (fragment): BLE_KLEPN - Experimental evidence at protein level: Swiss-Prot protein existence level 1. Binding protein with a strong affinity to the bleomycin family of antibiotics. Binds to CL990; an antimitotic-antibiotic compound. From Klebsiella pneumoniae.
   4985..5106    +  polyA_signal   SV40 poly(A) signal: SV40 polyadenylation signal
   5179..5195    -  protein_bind   lac operator: The lac repressor binds to the lac operator to inhibit transcription in E. coli. This inhibition can be relieved by adding lactose or isopropyl-β-D-thiogalactopyranoside (IPTG). lac repressor encoded by lacI
   5203..5233    -  promoter       lac promoter: promoter for the E. coli lac operon
   5248..5269    -  protein_bind   CAP binding site: CAP binding activates transcription in the presence of cAMP. E. coli catabolite activator protein
   5282..5374    -  CDS            lacI (fragment): lac repressor; lacI; The lac repressor binds to the lac operator to inhibit transcription in E. coli. This inhibition can be relieved by adding lactose or isopropyl-β-D-thiogalactopyranoside (IPTG).
   5557..6145    -  rep_origin     ori: high-copy-number ColE1/pMB1/pBR322/pUC origin of replication
   6316..7176    -  CDS            AmpR: β-lactamase; bla; confers resistance to ampicillin, carbenicillin, and related antibiotics
   7177..7281    -  promoter       AmpR promoter: bla
   7340..7392    -  misc_feature   bom (fragment): basis of mobility region from pBR322
>Addgene plasmid #136445 | pcDNA3-HCMVgH-8his (TB40/E) | addgene full sequence | sequence record 269879 | Addgene NGS Result
GACATTGATTATTGACTAGTTATTAATAGTAATCAATTACGGGGTCATTAGTTCATAGCCCATATATGGA
GTTCCGCGTTACATAACTTACGGTAAATGGCCCGCCTGGCTGACCGCCCAACGACCCCCGCCCATTGACG
TCAATAATGACGTATGTTCCCATAGTAACGCCAATAGGGACTTTCCATTGACGTCAATGGGTGGAGTATT
TACGGTAAACTGCCCACTTGGCAGTACATCAAGTGTATCATATGCCAAGTACGCCCCCTATTGACGTCAA
TGACGGTAAATGGCCCGCCTGGCATTATGCCCAGTACATGACCTTATGGGACTTTCCTACTTGGCAGTAC
ATCTACGTATTAGTCATCGCTATTACCATGGTGATGCGGTTTTGGCAGTACATCAATGGGCGTGGATAGC
GGTTTGACTCACGGGGATTTCCAAGTCTCCACCCCATTGACGTCAATGGGAGTTTGTTTTGGCACCAAAA
TCAACGGGACTTTCCAAAATGTCGTAACAACTCCGCCCCATTGACGCAAATGGGCGGTAGGCGTGTACGG
TGGGAGGTCTATATAAGCAGAGCTCTCTGGCTAACTAGAGAACCCACTGCTTACTGGCTTATCGAAATTA
ATACGACTCACTATAGGGAGACCCAAGCTGGCTAGCGCCACCATGCGACCAGGGCTTCCGTTTTATTTGA
CCGTATTTGCTGTTTATCTGCTTTCCCACTTGCCTAGTCAACGCTATGGGGCCGATGCTGCGTCTGAGGC
CCTTGACCCTCACGCATTCCACCTCCTGCTTAACACATACGGCCGGCCCATTCGCTTTCTCCGAGAGAAT
ACGACCCAATGCACTTACAACTCATCTCTCCGCAACAGCACAGTAGTCCGCGAGAACGCCATATCTTTCA
ACTTCTTTCAATCATACAATCAGTACTATGTTTTCCACATGCCCCGGTGCCTTTTCGCGGGCCCATTGGC
TGAACAATTCCTTAATCAAGTAGATCTCACGGAGACGCTTGAACGGTATCAACAGCGGCTCAACACGTAT
GCGTTGGTAAGCAAGGATTTGGCCTCATATCGGAGCTTTAGTCAGCAGTTGAAGGCGCAGGACAGCCTCG
GGCAACAGCCAACAACGGTCCCCCCGCCGATCGACCTCAGCATTCCTCACGTTTGGATGCCCCCTCAAAC
TACTCCTCATGATTGGAAAGGTTCCCATACCACATCCGGCCTGCACAGGCCTCATTTTAACCAAACATGT
ATCCTGTTTGATGGACATGACCTCCTGTTCTCAACGGTAACGCCATGTCTCCATCAAGGTTTCTATCTGA
TGGATGAGCTCAGGTACGTAAAGATAACCTTGACGGAAGATTTTTTCGTTGTGACTGTGTCCATCGACGA
CGATACGCCAATGCTCCTGATTTTTGGACACCTCCCGAGAGTCCTGTTTAAGGCGCCCTATCAGCGAGAC
AACTTCATTCTGCGCCAAACTGAAAAGCATGAATTGCTCGTACTTGTGAAAAAAACGCAACTCAACCGAC
ACAGCTACTTGAAGGATAGCGATTTTTTGGATGCTGCATTGGATTTTAATTATCTGGACCTCTCCGCATT
GCTGAGGAATTCTTTCCATAGGTATGCGGTTGACGTGTTGAAGTCTGGACGATGTCAGATGTTGGACAGA
AGGACGGTTGAGATGGCTTTCGCATACGCTCTCGCTCTTTTTGCAGCAGCTAGACAGGAAGAGGCCGGTA
CAGAAATTAGTATCCCTAGAGCACTGGATAGGCAGGCAGCTCTCTTGCAGATTCAAGAGTTTATGATAAC
TTGTCTCTCTCAAACGCCTCCACGAACCACGCTCCTCCTCTACCCGACAGCGGTAGACTTGGCTAAGCGA
GCTCTGTGGACGCCCGACCAAATCACAGACATAACAAGCCTTGTTCGCTTGGTGTACATCCTTAGTAAGC
AGAATCAACAACATCTTATACCCCAGTGGGCTCTGCGCCAGATTGCAGATTTCGCGCTGCAGTTGCACAA
AACACACCTGGCATCTTTCCTGAGCGCTTTTGCTCGACAGGAGCTCTACCTCATGGGGAGCTTGGTACAT
TCCATGTTGGTTCATACGACGGAACGGCGAGAAATTTTCATAGTCGAAACCGGCCTGTGTTCACTTGCAG
AGCTCAGCCATTTTACACAGCTGCTGGCACACCCGCACCATGAGTACCTCTCTGACCTTTACACACCCTG
TTCTAGCTCTGGAAGACGGGATCACTCCTTGGAGAGGCTTACCAGGCTCTTCCCGGATGCGACCGTACCG
GCAACGGTACCGGCTGCTCTTTCTATCCTCAGCACAATGCAACCAAGTACTTTGGAGACTTTTCCGGATC
TCTTCTGCCTTCCACTCGGAGAGAGTTTTAGCGCGTTGACAGTATCTGAACACGTGAGCTACGTTGTAAC
TAACCAATATCTCATCAAAGGCATCAGTTATCCTGTTTCCACAACAGTGGTTGGCCAGTCACTCATAATA
ACTCAAACCGACTCCCAATCAAAATGTGAGCTCACACGAAACATGCACACGACACATAGCATAACGGCCG
CCCTCAATATATCTCTTGAAAACTGCGCTTTTTGCCAAAGTGCGCTTTTGGAGTATGATGACACGCAGGG
AGTAATTAACATCATGTACATGCACGATTCAGACGATGTCTTGTTCGCGCTGGACCCCTATAACGAGGTT
GTGGTGTCAAGCCCGCGAACCCATTACCTCATGCTGCTTAAAAACGGTACGGTTTTGGAGGTAACGGACG
TCGTGGTAGACGCTACAGATAGCGGCGGATCCGGTCACCATCACCACCACCATCATCATTGATAACTCGA
GTCTAGAGGGCCCGTTTAAACCCGCTGATCAGCCTCGACTGTGCCTTCTAGTTGCCAGCCATCTGTTGTT
TGCCCCTCCCCCGTGCCTTCCTTGACCCTGGAAGGTGCCACTCCCACTGTCCTTTCCTAATAAAATGAGG
AAATTGCATCGCATTGTCTGAGTAGGTGTCATTCTATTCTGGGGGGTGGGGTGGGGCAGGACAGCAAGGG
GGAGGATTGGGAAGACAATAGCAGGCATGCTGGGGATGCGGTGGGCTCTATGGCTTCTGAGGCGGAAAGA
ACCAGCTGGGGCTCTAGGGGGTATCCCC
[124 nt withheld, positions 3179-3302]
C
[91 nt withheld, positions 3304-3394]
A
[49 nt withheld, positions 3396-3444]
CCTTTGACGTTGGAGTCCACGTTCTTT
[37 nt withheld, positions 3472-3508]
ACCCTATCTCGGTCTATTCTTTTGATTTATAAGGGATTTTGCCGATTTCGGCCTATTGGTTAAAAAATGA
GCTGATTTAACAAAAATTTAACGCGAATTAATTCTGTGGAATGTGTGTCAGTTAGGGTGTGGAAAGTCCC
CAGGCTCCCCAGCAGGCAGAAGTATGCAAAGCATGCATCTCAATTAGTCAGCAACCAGGTGTGGAAAGTC
CCCAGGCTCCCCAGCAGGCAGAAGTATGCAAAGCATGCATCTCAATTAGTCAGCAACCATAGTCCCGCCC
CTAACTCCGCCCATCCCGCCCCTAACTCCGCCCAGTTCCGCCCATTCTCCGCCCCATGGCTGACTAATTT
TTTTTATTTATGCAGAGGCCGAGGCCGCCTCTGCCTCTGAGCTATTCCAGAAGTAGTGAGGAGGCTTTTT
TGGAGGCCTAGGCTTTTGCAAAAAGCTCCCGGGAGCTTGTATATCCATTTTCGGATCTGATCAAGAGACA
GGATGAGGATCGTTTCGCATGATTGAACAAGATGGATTGCACGCAGGTTCTCCGGCCGCTTGGGTGGAGA
GGCTATTCGGCTATGACTGGGCACAACAGACAATCGGCTGCTCTGATGCCGCCGTGTTCCGGCTGTCAGC
GCAGGGGCGCCCGGTTCTTTTTGTCAAGACCGACCTGTCCGGTGCCCTGAATGAACTGCAGGACGAGGCA
GCGCGGCTATCGTGGCTGGCCACGACGGGCGTTCCTTGCGCAGCTGTGCTCGACGTTGTCACTGAAGCGG
GAAGGGACTGGCTGCTATTGGGCGAAGTGCCGGGGCAGGATCTCCTGTCATCTCACCTTGCTCCTGCCGA
GAAAGTATCCATCATGGCTGATGCAATGCGGCGGCTGCATACGCTTGATCCGGCTACCTGCCCATTCGAC
CACCAAGCGAAACATCGCATCGAGCGAGCACGTACTCGGATGGAAGCCGGTCTTGTCGATCAGGATGATC
TGGACGAAGAGCATCAGGGGCTCGCGCCAGCCGAACTGTTCGCCAGGCTCAAGGCGCGCATGCCCGACGG
CGAGGATCTCGTCGTGACCCATGGCGATGCCTGCTTGCCGAATATCATGGTGGAAAATGGCCGCTTTTCT
GGATTCATCGACTGTGGCCGGCTGGGTGTGGCGGACCGCTATCAGGACATAGCGTTGGCTACCCGTGATA
TTGCTGAAGAGCTTGGCGGCGAATGGGCTGACCGCTTCCTCGTGCTTTACGGTATCGCCGCTCCCGATTC
GCAGCGCATCGCCTTCTATCGCCTTCTTGACGAGTTCTTCTGAGCGGGACTCTGGGGTTCGAAATGACCG
ACCAAGCGACGCCCAACCTGCCATCACGAGATTTCGATTCCACCGCCGCCTTCTATGAAAGGTTGGGCTT
CGGAATCGTTTTCCGGGACGCCGGCTGGATGATCCTCCAGCGCGGGGATCTCATGCTGGAGTTCTTCGCC
CACCCCAACTTGTTTATTGCAGCTTATAATGGTTACAAATAAAGCAATAGCATCACAAATTTCACAAATA
AAGCATTTTTTTCACTGCATTCTAGTTGTGGTTTGTCCAAACTCATCAATGTATCTTATCATGTCTGTAT
ACCGTCGACCTCTAGCTAGAGCTTGGCGTAATCATGGTCATAGCTGTTTCCTGTGTGAAATTGTTATCCG
CTCACAATTCCACACAACATACGAGCCGGAAGCATAAAGTGTAAAGCCTGGGGTGCCTAATGAGTGAGCT
AACTCACATTAATTGCGTTGCGCTCACTGCCCGCTTTCCAGTCGGGAAACCTGTCGTGCCAGCTGCATTA
ATGAATCGGCCAACGCGCGGGGAGAGGCGGTTTGCGTATTGGGCGCTCTTCCGCTTCCTCGCTCACTGAC
TCGCTGCGCTCGGTCGTTCGGCTGCGGCGAGCGGTATCAGCTCACTCAAAGGCGGTAATACGGTTATCCA
CAGAATCAGGGGATAACGCAGGAAAGAACATGTGAGCAAAAGGCCAGCAAAAGGCCAGGAACCGTAAAAA
GGCCGCGTTGCTGGCGTTTTTCCATAGGCTCCGCCCCCCTGACGAGCATCACAAAAATCGACGCTCAAGT
CAGAGGTGGCGAAACCCGACAGGACTATAAAGATACCAGGCGTTTCCCCCTGGAAGCTCCCTCGTGCGCT
CTCCTGTTCCGACCCTGCCGCTTACCGGATACCTGTCCGCCTTTCTCCCTTCGGGAAGCGTGGCGCTTTC
TCATAGCTCACGCTGTAGGTATCTCAGTTCGGTGTAGGTCGTTCGCTCCAAGCTGGGCTGTGTGCACGAA
CCCCCCGTTCAGCCCGACCGCTGCGCCTTATCCGGTAACTATCGTCTTGAGTCCAACCCGGTAAGACACG
ACTTATCGCCACTGGCAGCAGCCACTGGTAACAGGATTAGCAGAGCGAGGTATGTAGGCGGTGCTACAGA
GTTCTTGAAGTGGTGGCCTAACTACGGCTACACTAGAAGAACAGTATTTGGTATCTGCGCTCTGCTGAAG
CCAGTTACCTTCGGAAAAAGAGTTGGTAGCTCTTGATCCGGCAAACAAACCACCGCTGGTAGCGGTGGTT
TTTTTGTTTGCAAGCAGCAGATTACGCGCAGAAAAAAAGGATCTCAAGAAGATCCTTTGATCTTTTCTAC
GGGGTCTGACGCTCAGTGGAACGAAAACTCACGTTAAGGGATTTTGGTCATGAGATTATCAAAAAGGATC
TTCACCTAGATCCTTTTAAATTAAAAATGAAGTTTTAAATCAATCTAAAGTATATATGAGTAAACTTGGT
CTGACAGTTACCAATGCTTAATCAGTGAGGCACCTATCTCAGCGATCTGTCTATTTCGTTCATCCATAGT
TGCCTGACTCCCCGTCGTGTAGATAACTACGATACGGGAGGGCTTACCATCTGGCCCCAGTGCTGCAATG
ATACCGCGAGACCCACGCTCACCGGCTCCAGATTTATCAGCAATAAACCAGCCAGCCGGAAGGGCCGAGC
GCAGAAGTGGTCCTGCAACTTTATCCGCCTCCATCCAGTCTATTAATTGTTGCCGGGAAGCTAGAGTAAG
TAGTTCGCCAGTTAATAGTTTGCGCAACGTTGTTGCCATTGCTACAGGCATCGTGGTGTCACGCTCGTCG
TTTGGTATGGCTTCATTCAGCTCCGGTTCCCAACGATCAAGGCGAGTTACATGATCCCCCATGTTGTGCA
AAAAAGCGGTTAGCTCCTTCGGTCCTCCGATCGTTGTCAGAAGTAAGTTGGCCGCAGTGTTATCACTCAT
GGTTATGGCAGCACTGCATAATTCTCTTACTGTCATGCCATCCGTAAGATGCTTTTCTGTGACTGGTGAG
TACTCAACCAAGTCATTCTGAGAATAGTGTATGCGGCGACCGAGTTGCTCTTGCCCGGCGTCAATACGGG
ATAATACCGCGCCACATAGCAGAACTTTAAAAGTGCTCATCATTGGAAAACGTTCTTCGGGGCGAAAACT
CTCAAGGATCTTACCGCTGTTGAGATCCAGTTCGATGTAACCCACTCGTGCACCCAACTGATCTTCAGCA
TCTTTTACTTTCACCAGCGTTTCTGGGTGAGCAAAAACAGGAAGGCAAAATGCCGCAAAAAAGGGAATAA
GGGCGACACGGAAATGTTGAATACTCATACTCTTCCTTTTTCAATATTATTGAAGCATTTATCAGGGTTA
TTGTCTCATGAGCGGATACATATTTGAATGTATTTAGAAAAATAAACAAATAGGGGTTCCGCGCACATTT
CCCCGAAAAGTGCCACCTGACGTCGACGGATCGGGAGATCTCCCGATCCCCTATGGTGCACTCTCAGTAC
AATCTGCTCTGATGCCGCATAGTTAAGCCAGTATCTGCTCCCTGCTTGTGTGTTGGAGGTCGCTGAGTAG
TGCGCGAGCAAAATTTAAGCTACAACAAGGCAAGGCTTGACCGACAATTGCATGAAGAATCTGCTTAGGG
TTAGGCGTTTTGCGCTGCTTCGCGATGTACGGGCCAGATATACGCGTT
